>Addgene plasmid #58323 | pCMV6-Entry IL36RN R102W | addgene partial sequence | sequence record 92757 | CMV-F 5'-CGCAAATGGGCGGTAGGCGTG-3'
AGCTCGTTTAGTGACCGTCAGAATTTTGTAATACGACTCACTATAGGGCGGCCGGGAATTCGTCGACTGG
ATCCGGTACCGAGGAGATCTGCCGCCGCGATCGCCATGGTCCTGAGTGGGGCGCTGTGCTTCCGAATGAA
GGACTCGGCATTGAAGGTGCTTTATCTGCATAATAACCAGCTTCTAGCTGGAGGGCTGCATGCAGGGAAG
GTCATTAAAGGTGAAGAGATCAGCGTGGTCCCCAATCGGTGGCTGGATGCCAGCCTGTCCCCCGTCATCC
TGGGTGTCCAGGGTGGAAGCCAGTGCCTGTCATGTGGGGTGGGGCAGGAGCCGACTCTAACACTAGAGCC
AGTGAACATCATGGAGCTCTATCTTGGTGCCAAGGAATCCAAGAGCTTCACCTTCTACTGGCGGGACATG
GGGCTCACCTCCAGCTTCGAGTCGGCTGCCTACCCGGGCTGGTTCCTGTGCACGGTGCCTGAAGCCGATC
AGCCTGTCAGACTCACCCAGCTTCCCGAGAATGGTGGCTGGAATGCCCCCATCACAGACTTCTACTTCCA
GCAGTGTGACACGCGTACGCGGCCGCTCGAGCAGAAACTCATCTCAGAAGAGGATCTGGCAGCAAATGAT
ATCCTGGATTACAAGGATGACGACGATAAGGTTTAAACGGCCGGCCGCGGTCATAGCTGTTTCCTGAACA
GATCCCGGGTGGCATCCCTGTGACCCCTCCCCAGTGCCTCTCCTGGCCCTGGAAGTTGCCACTCCAGTGC
CCACCAGCCTTGTCCTAATAAAATTAAGTTGCATCATTTTGTCTGACTAGGTGTCCTTCTATAATATTAT
GGGGTGGAAGGGGG
