>Addgene plasmid #58323 | pCMV6-Entry IL36RN R102W | addgene partial sequence | sequence record 92760 | C-CMV-24 5'-TATTAGGACAAGGCTGGTGGGCAC-3'
ACCCGGGATCTGTTCAGGAAACAGCTATGACCGCGGCCGGCCGTTTAAACCTTATCGTCGTCATCCTTGT
AATCCAGGATATCATTTGCTGCCAGATCCTCTTCTGAGATGAGTTTCTGCTCGAGCGGCCGCGTACGCGT
GTCACACTGCTGGAAGTAGAAGTCTGTGATGGGGGCATTCCAGCCACCATTCTCGGGAAGCTGGGTGAGT
CTGACAGGCTGATCGGCTTCAGGCACCGTGCACAGGAACCAGCCCGGGTAGGCAGCCGACTCGAAGCTGG
AGGTGAGCCCCATGTCCCGCCAGTAGAAGGTGAAGCTCTTGGATTCCTTGGCACCAAGATAGAGCTCCAT
GATGTTCACTGGCTCTAGTGTTAGAGTCGGCTCCTGCCCCACCCCACATGACAGGCACTGGCTTCCACCC
TGGACACCCAGGATGACGGGGGACAGGCTGGCATCCAGCCACCGATTGGGGACCACGCTGATCTCTTCAC
CTTTAATGACCTTCCCTGCATGCAGCCCTCCAGCTAGAAGCTGGTTATTATGCAGATAAAGCACCTTCAA
TGCCGAGTCCTTCATTCGGAAGCACAGCGCCCCACTCAGGACCATGGCGATCGCGGCGGCAGATCTCCTC
GGTACCGGATCCAGTCGACGAATTCCCGGCCGCCCTATAGTGAGTCGTATTACAAAATTCTGACGGTTCA
CTAAACGAGCTCTGCTTATATAGACCTCCCACCGTACACGCCTACCGCCCATTTGCGTCAACGGGGCGGG
GTTATTACGACATTTTGGAAAGTCCCGTTGATTTTGGTGCCAAAACAAACTCCCATTGACGTCAATGGGG
TGGAGACTTGGAAAATCCCCGTGAGTCAAACCGCTATCCACGCCCATTGGTGTACTGCCAAAACCGCATC
ACCATGGTAATAGCGATGACTAATAC
