[The description below was written by a language model from this plasmid's Addgene catalogue record.]
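Description:
pCMV6-Entry IL36RN R102W is a mammalian expression and shuttle ("entry") plasmid built on the commercial pCMV6-Entry backbone, with a recorded total size of about 5.3 kb (roughly 4.9 kb of backbone plus the insert). It is propagated in E. coli under kanamycin selection, and it carries a neomycin resistance marker that allows G418 selection of transfected mammalian cells. The record lists copy number as unknown and does not describe the origin of replication or other backbone elements, and no feature table is provided.

The insert is the human IL36RN coding sequence, which encodes the interleukin-36 receptor antagonist (IL-36Ra). It carries a single missense change, c.304C>T, which replaces arginine 102 with tryptophan. Expression is driven by the CMV promoter, a strong constitutive promoter in most mammalian cell lines. The open reading frame is fused at its C terminus to a tandem myc-DDK tag (DDK being the FLAG epitope), so the mutant protein can be detected or immunoprecipitated with standard anti-tag antibodies. The insert sits between SgfI and MluI sites, both of which are retained. This allows the open reading frame to be excised and moved into other compatible destination vectors, which is the sense in which the plasmid is an "entry" vector.

The associated study examined IL36RN alterations in silico and in vitro to identify residues critical for the function of the IL-36 receptor complex. The construct is therefore suited to expressing the R102W variant in cultured cells and comparing its expression, stability or antagonist activity with other forms of the protein.
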