Addgene plasmid #58323: pCMV6-Entry IL36RN R102W
Purpose: entry vector for human IL36RN R102W mutant
Depositing lab: Francesca Capon. Depositing organization: King's College London. Publication: In Silico and In Vitro Analysis of IL36RN Alterations Reveals Critical Residues for the Function of the Interleukin-36 Receptor Complex. Hassi NK, Weston T, Rinaldi G, Ng JC, Smahi A, Twelves S, Davan-Wetton C, Fakhreddine D, Fraternali F, Capon F. J Invest Dermatol. 2023 Dec;143(12):2468-2475.e6. doi: 10.1016/j.jid.2023.06.191. Epub 2023 Jul 4. PubMed 37414245.
Backbone
  Vector backbone: pCMV6-entry
  Backbone manufacturer: Origene
  Backbone size w/o insert (bp): 4900
  Total vector size (bp): 5300
  Vector type: Entry vector
  Selectable markers: Neomycin (select with G418)
Growth in bacteria
  Bacterial resistance: Kanamycin, 50 μg/mL
  Growth temperature: 37°C
  Growth strain: DH5alpha
  Copy number: Unknown
Gene/Insert
  Gene/Insert name: IL36RN
  Species: H. sapiens (human)
  Mutation: R102W: c.304C>T, p.Arg102Trp​
  GenBank ID: NM_012275.2
  Entrez Gene: IL36RN (a.k.a. FIL1, FIL1(DELTA), FIL1D, IL-36Ra, IL1F5, IL1HY1, IL1L1, IL1RP3, IL36RA, PSORP, PSORS14)
  Promoter: CMV
  Tag / fusion protein: myc-DDK (C terminal on insert)
  Cloning method: Restriction Enzyme; 5′ cloning site SgfI (not destroyed); 3′ cloning site MluI (not destroyed)
  Sequencing primers: 5′ CMV-F; 3′ M13R
Terms and licenses: Academic/Nonprofit Terms; Industry Terms: Not Available to Industry
How to cite: pCMV6-Entry IL36RN R102W was a gift from Francesca Capon (Addgene plasmid # 58323 ; http://n2t.net/addgene:58323 ; RRID:Addgene_58323)
